>Addgene plasmid #229786 | Bxb1-GA_AIO-TetOn_Divergent Donor | addgene full sequence | sequence record 462080 | Addgene NGS Result
AGCGCCCAATACGCAAACCGCCTCTCCCCGCGCGTTGGCCGATTCATTAATGCAGCTGGCACGACAGGTT
TCCCGACTGGAAAGCGGGCAGTGAGCGCAACGCAATTAATGTGAGTTAGCTCACTCATTAGGCACCCCAG
GCTTTACACTTTATGCTTCCGGCTCGTATGTTGTGTGGAATTGTGAGCGGATAACAATTTCACACAGGAA
ACAGCTATGACCATGATTACGCCAAGCTTAATTCCCTCCCCAGCAGGCAGAAGTATGCAAAGCATGCATC
TCAATTAGTCAGCAACCATAGTCCCGCCCCTAACTCCGCCCATCCCGCCCCTAACTCCGCCCAGTTCCGC
CCATTCTCCGCCCCATGGCTGACTAATTTTTTTTATTTATGCAGAGGCCGAGGCCGCCTCGGCCTCTGAG
CTATTCCAGAAGTAGTGAGGAGGCTTTTTTGGAGGCCTAGGCTTTTGCAAAAAGCTTTGCAAAGATGGAT
AAAGTTTTAAACAGAGAGGAATCTTTGCAGCTAATGGACCTTCTAGGTCTTGAAAGGAGTGGGAATTGGC
TCCGGTGCCCGTCAGTGGGCAGAGCGCACATCGCCCACAGTCCCCGAGAAGTTGGGGGGAGGGGTCGGCA
ATTGAACCGGTGCCTAGAGAAGGTGGCGCGGGGTAAACTGGGAAAGTGATGTCGTGTACTGGCTCCGCCT
TTTTCCCGAGGGTGGGGGAGAACCGTATATAAGTGCAGTAGTCGCCGTGAACGTTCTTTTTCGCAACGGG
TTTGCCGCCAGAACACAGGTAAGTGCCGTGTGTGGTTCCCGCGGGCCTGGCCTCTTTACGGGTTATGGCC
CTTGCGTGCCTTGAATTACTTCCACCTGGCTGCAGTACGTGATTCTTGATCCCGAGCTTCGGGTTGGAAG
TGGGTGGGAGAGTTCGAGGCCTTGCGCTTAAGGAGCCCCTTCGCCTCGTGCTTGAGTTGAGGCCTGGCCT
GGGCGCTGGGGCCGCCGCGTGCGAATCTGGTGGCACCTTCGCGCCTGTCTCGCTGCTTTCGATAAGTCTC
TAGCCATTTAAAATTTTTGATGACCTGCTGCGACGCTTTTTTTCTGGCAAGATAGTCTTGTAAATGCGGG
CCAAGATCTGCACACTGGTATTTCGGTTTTTGGGGCCGCGGGCGGCGACGGGGCCCGTGCGTCCCAGCGC
ACATGTTCGGCGAGGCGGGGCCTGCGAGCGCGGCCACCGAGAATCGGACGGGGGTAGTCTCAAGCTGGCC
GGCCTGCTCTGGTGCCTGGCCTCGCGCCGCCGTGTATCGCCCCGCCCTGGGCGGCAAGGCTGGCCCGGTC
GGCACCAGTTGCGTGAGCGGAAAGATGGCCGCTTCCCGGCCCTGCTGCAGGGAGCTCAAAATGGAGGACG
CGGCGCTCGGGAGAGCGGGCGGGTGAGTCACCCACACAAAGGAAAAGGGCCTTTCCGTCCTCAGCCGTCG
CTTCATGTGACTCCACGGAGTACCGGGCGCCGTCCAGGCACCTCGATTAGTTCTCGAGCTTTTGGAGTAC
GTCGTCTTTAGGTTGGGGGGAGGGGTTTTATGCGATGGAGTTTCCCCACACTGAGTGGGTGGAGACTGAA
GTTAGGCCAGCTTGGCACTTGATGTAATTCTCCTTGGAATTTGCCCTTTTTGAGTTTGGATCTTGGTTCA
TTCTCAAGCCTCAGACAGTGGTTCAAAGTTTTTTTCTTCCATTTCAGGTGTCGTGAGGAATTCGCCACCA
TGGCCGGCTTGTCGACGACGGCGGACTCCGTCGTCAGGATCATCCGGATCCGGATCCGAAGTTCCTATTC
CGAAGTTCCTATTCTCTAGAAAGTATAGGAACTTCATGATATTCGGCAAGCAGGCATCGACTAGTTAATA
ATGTCGAGACCCATAGAGCCCACCGCATCCCCAGCACTAGCGCGGGGAGGCGGCCCAAAGGGCGGGGAGG
CGGCCCAAAGGGAGATCCGACTCGTCTGAGGGCGAAGGCGAAGACGCGGAAGAGGCCGCAGAGCCGGCAG
CAGGCCGCGGGAAGGAAGGTCCGCTGGATTGAGGGCCGAAGGGACGTAGCAGAAGGACGTCCCGCGCAGA
ATCCAGGTGGCAACACAGGCGAGCAGCCATGGAAAGGACGTCAGCTTCCCCGACAACACCACGGAATTGT
CAGTGCCCAACAGCCGAGCCCCTGTCCAGCAGCGGGCAAGGCAGGCGGCGATGAGTTCCGCCGTGGCAAT
AGGGAGGGGGAAAGCGAAAGTCCCGGAAAGGAGCTGACAGGTGGTGGCAATGCCCCAACCAGTGGGGGTT
GCGTCAGCAAACACAGTGCACACCACGCCACGTTGCCTGACAACGGGCCACAACTCCTCATAAAGAGACA
GCAACCAGGATTTATACAAGGAGGAGAAAATGAAAGCCATACGGGAAGCAATAGCATGATACAAAGGCAT
TAAAGCAGCGTATCCACATAGCGTAAAAGGAGCAACATAGTTAAGAATACCAGTCAATCTTTCACAAATT
TTGTAATCCAGAGGTTGATTGCGGCCGCTTCCGCGTTATAGGCTTAATTTGTTCAAAAAAAAGCCCGCTC
ATTAGGCGGGCTGGGCTATGCGGCATCAGAGCAGATTGTACTGAGAGTGCACCATATGCGGTGTGAAATA
CCGCACAGATGCGTAAGGAGAAAATACCGCATCAGGCGCCATTCGCCATTCAGGCTGCGCAACTGTTGGG
AAGGGCGATCGGTGCGGGCCTCTTCGCTATTACGCCAGCTGGCGAAAGGGGGATGTGCTGCAAGGCGATT
AAGTTGGGTAACGCCAGGGTTTTCCCAGTCACGACGTTGTAAAACGACGGCCAGTGAATTCGAGCTCGGT
ACCCGGGGATCCTCTAGAGTCGACCTGCAGGCATGCAAGCTTGGCGTAATCATGGTCATAGCTGTTTCCT
GTGTGAAATTGTTATCCGCTCACAATTCCACACAACATACGAGCCGGAAGCATAAAGTGTAAAGCCTGGG
GTGCCTAATGAGTGAGCTAACTCACATTAGCGGCCGCCATGGTGGCGAATTCTTAAGTTTACGAGGGTAG
GAAGTGGTACGGAAAGTTGGTATAAGACAAAAGTGTTGTGGAATTGCTCCAGGCGATCTGACGGTTCACT
AAACGAGCTCTGCTTTTATAGGCGCCCACCGTACACGCCTAAAGCTTATACGTTCTCTATCACTGATAGG
GAGTAAACTGGATATACGTTCTCTATCACTGATAGGGAGTAAACTGTAGATACGTTCTCTATCACTGATA
GGGAGTAAACTGGTCATACGTTCTCTATCACTGATAGGGAGTAAACTCCTTATACGTTCTCTATCACTGA
TAGGGAGTAAAGTCTGCATACGTTCTCTATCACTGATAGGGAGTAAACTCTTCATACGTTCTCTATCACT
GATAGGGAGTAAACCTTAATTAACTAGTCATTAAGCTCGACATTGATTATTGACTAGTTATTAATAGTAA
TCAATTACGGGGTCATTAGTTCATAGCCCATATATGGAGTTCCGCGTTACATAACTTACGGTAAATGGCC
CGCCTGGCTGACCGCCCAACGACCCCCGCCCATTGACGTCAATAATGACGTATGTTCCCATAGTAACGCC
AATAGGGACTTTCCATTGACGTCAATGGGTGGAGTATTTACGGTAAACTGCCCACTTGGCAGTACATCAA
GTGTATCATATGCCAAGTACGCCCCCTATTGACGTCAATGACGGTAAATGGCCCGCCTGGCATTATGCCC
AGTACATGACCTTATGGGACTTTCCTACTTGGCAGTACATCTACGTATTAGTCATCGCTATTACCATGGT
CGAGGTGAGCCCCACGTTCTGCTTCACTCTCCCCATCTCCCCCCCCTCCCCACCCCCAATTTTGTATTTA
TTTATTTTTTAATTATTTTGTGCAGCGATGGGGGCGGGGGGGGGGGGCGCGCGCCAGGCGGGGCGGGGCG
GGGCGAGGGGCGGGGCGGGGCGAGGCGGAGAGGTGCGGCGGCAGCCAATCAGAGCGGCGCGCTCCGAAAG
TTTCCTTTTATGGCGAGGCGGCGGCGGCGGCGGCCCTATAAAAAGCGAAGCGCGCGGCGGGCGGGAGTCG
CTGCGCGCTGCCTTCGCCCCGTGCCCCGCTCCGCCGCCGCCTCGCGCCGCCCGCCCCGGCTCTGACTGAC
CGCGTTACTCCCACAGGTGAGCGGGCGGGACGGCCCTTCTCCTCCGGGCTGTAATTAGCGCTTGGTTTAA
TGACGGCTTGTTTCTTTTCTGTGGCTGCGTGAAAGCCTTGAGGGGCTCCGGGAGGGCCCTTTGTGCGGGG
GGAGCGGCTCGGGGGGTGCGTGCGTGTGTGTGTGCGTGGGGAGCGCCGCGTGCGGCTCCGCGCTGCCCGG
CGGCTGTGAGCGCTGCGGGCGCGGCGCGGGGCTTTGTGCGCTCCGCAGTGTGCGCGAGGGGAGCGCGGCC
GGGGGCGGTGCCCCGCGGTGCGGGGGGGGCTGCGAGGGGAACAAAGGCTGCGTGCGGGGTGTGTGCGTGG
GGGGGTGAGCAGGGGGTGTGGGCGCGTCGGTCGGGCTGCAACCCCCCCTGCACCCCCCTCCCCGAGTTGC
TGAGCGCGGCCCGGCTTCGGGTGCGGGGCTCCGTACGGGGCGTGGCGCGGGGCTCGCCGTGCCGGGCGGG
GGGTGGCGGCAGGTGGGGGTGCCGGGCGGCCCCCGGAGCGCCGGCGGCTGTCGAGGCGCGGCGAGCCGCA
GCCATTGCCTTTTATGGTAATCGTGCGAGAGGGCGCAGGGACTTCCTTTGTCCCAAATCTGTGCGGAGCC
GAAATCTGGGAGGCGCCGCCGCACCCCCTCTAGCGGGCGCGGGGCGAAGCGGTGCGGCGCCGGCAGGAAG
GAAATGGGCGGGGAGGGCCTTCGTGCGTCGCCGCGCCGCCGTCCCCTTCTCCCTCTCCAGCCTCGGGGCT
GTCCGCGGGGGGACGGCTGCCTTCGGGGGGGACGGGGCAGGGCGGGGTTCGGCTTCTGGCGTGTGACCGG
CGGCTCTAGAGCCTCTGCTAACCATGTTCATGCCTTCTTCTTTTTCCTACAGCTCCTGGGCAACGTGCTG
GTTATTGTGCTGTCTCATCATTTTGGCAAAGAATGTCGACATGAGCCGGCTGGACAAGAGCAAAGTGATC
AACAGCGCCCTGGAACTGCTGAACGGCGTGGGCATCGAGGGCCTGACCACCCGGAAGCTGGCCCAGAAAC
TGGGCGTGGAACAGCCCACCCTGTACTGGCACGTGAAGAACAAGCGGGCCCTGCTGGACGCCCTGCCCAT
CGAGATGCTGGACCGGCACCACACCCACAGCTGCCCTCTGGAAGGCGAGAGCTGGCAGGACTTCCTGCGG
AACAACGCCAAGAGCTACAGATGCGCCCTGCTGAGCCACCGGGACGGCGCCAAAGTGCACCTGGGCACCA
GACCCACCGAGAAGCAGTACGAGACACTGGAAAACCAGCTGGCCTTCCTGTGCCAGCAGGGCTTCAGCCT
GGAAAACGCCCTGTACGCCCTGAGCGCCGTGGGCCACTTCACCCTGGGCTGCGTGCTGGAAGAACAGGAA
CACCAGGTCGCCAAAGAGGAAAGAGAGACACCCACCACCGACAGCATGCCCCCCCTGCTGAAGCAGGCCA
TCGAGCTGTTCGACAGACAGGGCGCCGAGCCCGCCTTCCTGTTCGGCCTGGAACTGATCATCTGCGGCCT
CGAGAAGCAGCTGAAGTGCGAGAGCGGCGGACCCACCGACGCCCTGGACGACTTCGACCTGGACATGCTG
CCCGCCGATGCCCTGGATGATTTTGATCTGGATATGCTCCCTGCTGACGCTCTCGATGACTTCGATCTCG
ATATGCTGCCAGGCGAGGGCAGGGGAAGTCTTCTAACATGCGGGGACGTGGAGGAAAATCCCGGCCCCGT
GTCTAAGGGCGAAGAGCTGATTAAGGAGAACATGCACATGAAGCTGTACATGGAGGGCACCGTGGACAAC
CATCACTTCAAGTGCACATCCGAGGGCGAAGGCAAGCCCTACGAGGGCACCCAGACCATGAGAATCAAGG
TGGTCGAGGGCGGCCCTCTCCCCTTCGCCTTCGACATCCTGGCTACTAGCTTCCTCTACGGCAGCAAGAC
CTTCATCAACCACACCCAGGGCATCCCCGACTTCTTCAAGCAGTCCTTCCCTGAGGGCTTCACATGGGAG
AGAGTCACCACATACGAAGACGGGGGCGTGCTGACCGCTACCCAGGACACCAGCCTCCAGGACGGCTGCC
TCATCTACAACGTCAAGATCAGAGGGGTGAACTTCACATCCAACGGCCCTGTGATGCAGAAGAAAACACT
CGGCTGGGAGGCCTTCACCGAGACGCTGTACCCCGCTGACGGCGGCCTGGAAGGCAGAAACGACATGGCC
CTGAAGCTCGTGGGCGGGAGCCATCTGATCGCAAACGCCAAGACCACATATAGATCCAAGAAACCCGCTA
AGAACCTCAAGATGCCTGGCGTCTACTATGTGGACTACAGACTGGAAAGAATCAAGGAGGCCAACAACGA
GACCTACGTCGAGCAGCACGAGGTGGCAGTGGCCAGATACTGCGACCTCCCTAGCAAACTGGGGCACAAG
CTTAATTCCGGACTCAGATCTCGAGCTGATCCAAAAAAGAAGAGAAAGGTAGATCCAAAAAAGAAGAGAA
AGGTAGATCCAAAAAAGAAGAGAAAGGTAGGATCCACCGGATCTAGATAACTGATCATAATCAGCCATAC
CACATTTGAAACCCGCTGATCAGCCTCGACTGTGCCTTCTAGTTGCCAGCCATCTGTTGTTTGCCCCTCC
CCCGTGCCTTCCTTGACCCTGGAAGGTGCCACTCCCACTGTCCTTTCCTAATAAAATGAGGAAATTGCAT
CGCATTGTCTGAGTAGGTGTCATTCTATTCTGGGGGGTGGGGTGGGGCAGGACAGCAAGGGGGAGGATTG
GGAAGACAATAGCAGGCATGCTGGGGATGCGGTGGGCTCTATGGCTAGCCGCTGCAAGAACTCTTCCTCA
CGGATCCGAAGTTCCTATTCCGAAGTTCCTATTCTTCAAATAGTATAGGAACTTCAGCGCTCACTGGCCG
TCGTTTTACAAAGGGCGAATTCACTGGCCGTCGTTTTACAACGTCGTGACTGGGAAAACCCTGGCGTTAC
CCAACTTAATCGCCTTGCAGCACATCCCCCTTTCGCCAGCTGGCGTAATAGCGAAGAGGCCCGCACCGAT
CGCCCTTCCCAACAGTTGCGCAGCCTGAATGGCGAATGGCGCCTGATGCGGTATTTTCTCCTTACGCATC
TGTGCGGTATTTCACACCGCATA
[95 nt withheld, positions 7374-7468]
T
[46 nt withheld, positions 7470-7515]
C
[141 nt withheld, positions 7517-7657]
CCTTTGACGTTGGAGTCCACGTTCTTT
[37 nt withheld, positions 7685-7721]
ACTCTATCTCGGGCTATTCTTTTGATTTATAAGGGATTTTGCCGATTTCGGTCTATTGGTTAAAAAATGA
GCTGATTTAACAAAAATTTAACGCGAATTTTAACAAAATATTAACGTTTACAATTTTATGGTGCACTCTC
AGTACAATCTGCTCTGATGCCGCATAGTTAAGCCAGCCCCGACACCCGCCAACACCCGCTGACGCGCCCT
GACGGGCTTGTCTGCTCCCGGCATCCGCTTACAGACAAGCTGTGACCGTCTCCGGGAGCTGCATGTGTCA
GAGGTTTTCACCGTCATCACCGAAACGCGCGAGACGAAAGGGCCTCGTGATACGCCTATTTTTATAGGTT
AATGTCATGATAATAATGGTTTCTTAGACGTCAGGTGGCACTTTTCGGGGAAATGTGCGCGGAACCCCTA
TTTGTTTATTTTTCTAAATACATTCAAATATGTATCCGCTCATGAGACAATAACCCTGATAAATGCTTCA
ATAATATTGAAAAAGGAAGAGTATGAGTATTCAACATTTCCGTGTCGCCCTTATTCCCTTTTTTGCGGCA
TTTTGCCTTCCTGTTTTTGCTCACCCAGAAACGCTGGTGAAAGTAAAAGATGCTGAAGATCAGTTGGGTG
CACGAGTGGGTTACATCGAACTGGATCTCAACAGCGGTAAGATCCTTGAGAGTTTTCGCCCCGAAGAACG
TTTTCCAATGATGAGCACTTTTAAAGTTCTGCTATGTGGCGCGGTATTATCCCGTATTGACGCCGGGCAA
GAGCAACTCGGTCGCCGCATACACTATTCTCAGAATGACTTGGTTGAGTACTCACCAGTCACAGAAAAGC
ATCTTACGGATGGCATGACAGTAAGAGAATTATGCAGTGCTGCCATAACCATGAGTGATAACACTGCGGC
CAACTTACTTCTGACAACGATCGGAGGACCGAAGGAGCTAACCGCTTTTTTGCACAACATGGGGGATCAT
GTAACTCGCCTTGATCGTTGGGAACCGGAGCTGAATGAAGCCATACCAAACGACGAGCGTGACACCACGA
TGCCTGTAGCAATGGCAACAACGTTGCGCAAACTATTAACTGGCGAACTACTTACTCTAGCTTCCCGGCA
ACAATTAATAGACTGGATGGAGGCGGATAAAGTTGCAGGACCACTTCTGCGCTCGGCCCTTCCGGCTGGC
TGGTTTATTGCTGATAAATCTGGAGCCGGTGAGCGTGGGTCTCGCGGTATCATTGCAGCACTGGGGCCAG
ATGGTAAGCCCTCCCGTATCGTAGTTATCTACACGACGGGGAGTCAGGCAACTATGGATGAACGAAATAG
ACAGATCGCTGAGATAGGTGCCTCACTGATTAAGCATTGGTAACTGTCAGACCAAGTTTACTCATATATA
CTTTAGATTGATTTAAAACTTCATTTTTAATTTAAAAGGATCTAGGTGAAGATCCTTTTTGATAATCTCA
TGACCAAAATCCCTTAACGTGAGTTTTCGTTCCACTGAGCGTCAGACCCCGTAGAAAAGATCAAAGGATC
TTCTTGAGATCCTTTTTTTCTGCGCGTAATCTGCTGCTTGCAAACAAAAAAACCACCGCTACCAGCGGTG
GTTTGTTTGCCGGATCAAGAGCTACCAACTCTTTTTCCGAAGGTAACTGGCTTCAGCAGAGCGCAGATAC
CAAATACTGTTCTTCTAGTGTAGCCGTAGTTAGGCCACCACTTCAAGAACTCTGTAGCACCGCCTACATA
CCTCGCTCTGCTAATCCTGTTACCAGTGGCTGCTGCCAGTGGCGATAAGTCGTGTCTTACCGGGTTGGAC
TCAAGACGATAGTTACCGGATAAGGCGCAGCGGTCGGGCTGAACGGGGGGTTCGTGCACACAGCCCAGCT
TGGAGCGAACGACCTACACCGAACTGAGATACCTACAGCGTGAGCTATGAGAAAGCGCCACGCTTCCCGA
AGGGAGAAAGGCGGACAGGTATCCGGTAAGCGGCAGGGTCGGAACAGGAGAGCGCACGAGGGAGCTTCCA
GGGGGAAACGCCTGGTATCTTTATAGTCCTGTCGGGTTTCGCCACCTCTGACTTGAGCGTCGATTTTTGT
GATGCTCGTCAGGGGGGCGGAGCCTATGGAAAAACGCCAGCAACGCGGCCTTTTTACGGTTCCTGGCCTT
TTGCTGGCCTTTTGCTCACATGTTCTTTCCTGCGTTATCCCCTGATTCTGTGGATAACCGTATTACCGCC
TTTGAGTGAGCTGATACCGCTCGCCGCAGCCGAACGACCGAGCGCAGCGAGTCAGTGAGCGAGGAAGCGG
AAG
Features (pLannotate 1.2.2; 40 found; start..end, strand, type, name):
      2..94      +  CDS            lacI (fragment): lac repressor; lacI; The lac repressor binds to the lac operator to inhibit transcription in E. coli. This inhibition can be relieved by adding lactose or isopropyl-β-D-thiogalactopyranoside (IPTG).
    107..128     +  protein_bind   CAP binding site: CAP binding activates transcription in the presence of cAMP. E. coli catabolite activator protein
    143..173     +  promoter       lac promoter: promoter for the E. coli lac operon
    181..197     +  protein_bind   lac operator: The lac repressor binds to the lac operator to inhibit transcription in E. coli. This inhibition can be relieved by adding lactose or isopropyl-β-D-thiogalactopyranoside (IPTG). lac repressor encoded by lacI
    253..463     +  promoter       SV40 promoter: SV40 early promoter
    485..551     +  CDS            small t antigen (fragment): SV40 (simian virus 40) small t antigen
    558..1736    +  promoter       EF-1α promoter: strong constitutive promoter for human elongation factor EF-1α
   1808..1855    +  protein_bind   FRT: FLP-mediated recombination occurs in the 8-bp core sequence TCTAGAAA (Turan and Bode, 2011). FLP recombinase from the Saccharomyces cerevisiae 2μ plasmid
   1855..1879    -  CDS            NeoR/KanR (fragment): aminoglycoside phosphotransferase confers resistance to neomycin, kanamycin, and G418 (Geneticin®)
   1901..1926    -  polyA_signal   bGH poly(A) signal (fragment): bovine growth hormone polyadenylation signal
   1952..2540    -  misc_feature   WPRE: woodchuck hepatitis virus posttranscriptional regulatory element
   2606..2696    +  misc_feature   bom (fragment): basis of mobility region from pBR322
   2702..2859    -  CDS            lacZα (fragment): LacZα fragment of β-galactosidase; lacZ fragment
   2856..2912    +  misc_feature   MCS: pUC18/19 multiple cloning site
   2949..2965    -  protein_bind   lac operator: The lac repressor binds to the lac operator to inhibit transcription in E. coli. This inhibition can be relieved by adding lactose or isopropyl-β-D-thiogalactopyranoside (IPTG). lac repressor encoded by lacI
   2973..3003    -  promoter       lac promoter: promoter for the E. coli lac operon
   3018..3039    -  protein_bind   CAP binding site: CAP binding activates transcription in the presence of cAMP. E. coli catabolite activator protein
   3068..3444    -  promoter       TRE3G promoter: 3rd-generation Tet-responsive promoter that can be activated by binding of Tet-On® 3G
   3469..3848    +  enhancer       CMV enhancer: human cytomegalovirus immediate early enhancer
   3850..4123    +  promoter       chicken β-actin promoter: No description available
   4124..4719    +  intron         chimeric intron (fragment): chimera between introns from chicken β-actin and rabbit β-globin
   4715..5092    +  intron         chimeric intron (fragment): chimera between introns from chicken β-actin and rabbit β-globin
   5151..5768    +  CDS            tetR: TETR2_ECOLX - Experimental evidence at protein level: Swiss-Prot protein existence level 1. TetR is the repressor of the tetracycline resistance element; its N-terminal region forms a helix-turn-helix structure and binds DNA. Binding of tetracycline to TetR reduces the repressor affinity for the tetracycline resistance gene (tetA) promoter operator sites. From Escherichia coli.
   5895..5948    +  CDS            T2A: 2A peptide from Thosea asigna virus capsid protein Eukaryotic ribosomes fail to insert a peptide bond between the Gly and Pro residues, yielding separate polypeptides.
   5949..6656    +  CDS            mTagBFP2: mTagBFP2 is a basic (constitutively fluorescent) blue fluorescent protein published in 2011, derived from Entacmaea quadricolor. It is reported to be a very rapidly-maturing monomer with very low acid sensitivity.
   6657..6677    +  misc_feature   MCS (fragment): multiple cloning site
   6681..6701    +  CDS            SV40 NLS: nuclear localization signal of SV40 (simian virus 40) large T antigen
   6705..6725    +  CDS            SV40 NLS: nuclear localization signal of SV40 (simian virus 40) large T antigen
   6729..6749    +  CDS            SV40 NLS: nuclear localization signal of SV40 (simian virus 40) large T antigen
   6820..7044    +  polyA_signal   bGH poly(A) signal: bovine growth hormone polyadenylation signal
   7051..7072    +  CDS            PuroR (fragment): puromycin N-acetyltransferase; pac from Streptomyces; confers resistance to puromycin
   7131..7151    +  CDS            lacZα (fragment): LacZα fragment of β-galactosidase; lacZ fragment
   7159..7316    +  CDS            lacZα (fragment): LacZα fragment of β-galactosidase; lacZ fragment
   7322..7373    -  misc_feature   bom (fragment): basis of mobility region from pBR322
   7392..7847    +  rep_origin     f1 ori (sequence partly withheld): f1 bacteriophage origin of replication; arrow indicates direction of (+) strand synthesis
   7848..7897    -  misc_feature   bom (fragment): basis of mobility region from pBR322
   7999..8034    -  CDS            rop (fragment): Rop protein, which maintains plasmids at low copy number; rop
   8129..8233    +  promoter       AmpR promoter: bla
   8234..9094    +  CDS            AmpR: β-lactamase; bla; confers resistance to ampicillin, carbenicillin, and related antibiotics
   9265..9853    +  rep_origin     ori: high-copy-number ColE1/pMB1/pBR322/pUC origin of replication
