[The description below was written by a language model from this plasmid's Addgene catalogue record and pLannotate feature annotations shown in this document.]
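Description:
Bxb1-GA_AIO-TetOn_Divergent Donor is a roughly 10 kb mammalian expression and synthetic-biology plasmid on a pBR322/pUC-type backbone. It serves as an empty donor for Bxb1 integrase-mediated, single-copy integration of an all-in-one doxycycline-inducible cassette. The associated work applies this platform to human induced pluripotent stem cells. In bacteria the plasmid is maintained at high copy through the ColE1/pUC origin and selected with ampicillin (AmpR); an f1 origin is also present. "GA" in the name presumably denotes the central dinucleotide of the Bxb1 attachment site. The automated feature table does not annotate any attachment site, so its position is not given in the record.

The payload consists of two transcription units arranged back to back, the "divergent" syntax. On the reverse strand, a TRE3G Tet-responsive promoter points toward a bacterial lac promoter/operator–lacZα cassette with a pUC-type multiple cloning site. This cassette appears to act as a placeholder to be replaced by a gene of interest, probably allowing blue/white screening, and it is followed by a WPRE and a bGH polyadenylation fragment. On the forward strand, a CAG promoter (CMV enhancer, chicken β-actin promoter, chimeric intron) constitutively drives rtTA-T2A-mTagBFP2. The rtTA is annotated through its TetR-derived portion. The blue reporter carries three SV40 nuclear localisation signals and is terminated by a bGH poly(A) signal. Cells that carry the cassette therefore show nuclear blue fluorescence and produce the transactivator that switches on the TRE3G unit when doxycycline is added.

Also annotated are SV40 and EF-1α promoters, an FRT site, and short NeoR/KanR and PuroR fragments. These could relate to selection-marker activation or auxiliary-sequence excision after integration, but the record does not state their function.
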