Addgene plasmid #229786: Bxb1-GA_AIO-TetOn_Divergent Donor
Purpose: Bxb1-GA donor plasmid with divergent syntax for all-in-one doxycycline-inducible expression (empty)
Depositing lab: Richard Davis. Depositing organization: Leiden University Medical Center. Publication: STRAIGHT-IN Dual: a platform for dual, single-copy integrations of DNA payloads and gene circuits into human induced pluripotent stem cells. Blanch-Asensio A, Ploessl DS, Wang NB, Mummery CL, Galloway KE, Davis RP. bioRxiv [Preprint]. 2024 Oct 17:2024.10.17.616637. doi: 10.1101/2024.10.17.616637. PubMed 39464154.
Backbone
  Vector backbone: pBR322/pUC
  Backbone size w/o insert (bp): 4700
  Vector type: Mammalian Expression, Synthetic Biology
Growth in bacteria
  Bacterial resistance: Ampicillin, 100 μg/mL
  Growth temperature: 37°C
  Growth strain: NEB Stable
  Copy number: High Copy
Gene/Insert
  Gene/Insert name: LacZ; rtTA-T2A-mTagBFP2
  Species: Synthetic
  Insert size (bp): 5400
  Promoter: TRE and CAG
  Cloning method: Gibson Cloning
Terms and licenses: Academic/Nonprofit Terms; Industry Terms: Not Available to Industry
Depositor comments: Please visit https://doi.org/10.1101/2024.10.17.616637 for bioRxiv preprint.
How to cite: Bxb1-GA_AIO-TetOn_Divergent Donor was a gift from Richard Davis (Addgene plasmid # 229786 ; http://n2t.net/addgene:229786 ; RRID:Addgene_229786)
